Addgene plasmid #163904: pGL4-23-NegCtrl
Purpose: Negative control vector for luciferase reporter assays
Depositing lab: Alexander Ruthenburg. Depositing organization: University of Chicago. Publication: The cardiac lncRNA Chantico directly regulates Cxcl1 chemokine transcription. Hall JM, Kainth AS, Rowton MJ, Lu E, Haddad G, Keplinger AJ, Šćepanović J , Perez-Cervantes C, Chan SSK, Piccirilli JA, Moskowitz IP, Ruthenburg AJ. bioRxiv 2021.12.23.474040 10.1101/2021.12.23.474040.
Backbone
  Vector backbone: pGL4.23-GW
  Vector type: Luciferase
Growth in bacteria
  Bacterial resistance: Ampicillin, 100 μg/mL
  Growth temperature: 37°C
  Growth strain: DH5alpha
  Copy number: High Copy
Gene/Insert
  Gene/Insert name: Luciferase
  Species: Firefly
  Promoter: minimal
  Cloning method: Gibson Cloning
Terms and licenses: Academic/Nonprofit Terms; Industry Terms: Not Available to Industry
Depositor comments: A silent region of chromatin was inserted upstream of the Firefly luciferase gene as a negative control for luciferase reporter assays. Please visit https://www.biorxiv.org/content/10.1101/2021.12.23.474040v1 for bioRxiv preprint.
How to cite: pGL4-23-NegCtrl was a gift from Alexander Ruthenburg (Addgene plasmid # 163904 ; http://n2t.net/addgene:163904 ; RRID:Addgene_163904)
