[The description below was written by a language model from this plasmid's Addgene catalogue record and pLannotate feature annotations shown in this document.]
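Description:
pGL4-23-NegCtrl is a firefly luciferase reporter plasmid of about 4.8 kb, built on pGL4.23-GW, a Gateway-adapted version of the pGL4.23 minimal-promoter reporter backbone. It serves as the negative control in enhancer and regulatory-element luciferase assays. It is propagated in E. coli from a high-copy ColE1/pUC-type origin and selected with ampicillin through the β-lactamase gene. The short TcR and SV40 large T antigen fragments called by the annotation are most likely backbone remnants or sequence adjacent to the polyadenylation region, not functional genes.

The reporter unit consists of the synthetic luc2 firefly luciferase coding sequence driven by minP, a minimal TATA-box promoter with low basal activity, and terminated by an SV40 poly(A) signal. Because minP alone gives little expression, luciferase output depends on whatever regulatory sequence is placed immediately upstream. In this construct that position, flanked by attB1 and attB2 Gateway recombination sites, holds a roughly 475 bp segment that the depositor describes as a silent region of chromatin, inserted by Gibson cloning. The record does not state its genomic coordinates or species of origin, and the feature table does not annotate it. Upstream of the test region, a synthetic poly(A) signal and the RNA polymerase II pause site from the human α2 globin gene limit read-through transcription from the backbone, which keeps background signal low.

In use, the plasmid provides the baseline against which candidate regulatory fragments cloned into the same vector are compared. This allows activity above an inert DNA insert to be distinguished from effects of the vector or of the insertion itself.
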