Features (pLannotate 1.2.2; 12 found; start..end, strand, type, name):
    256..297     -  promoter       AmpR promoter (fragment): bla
    360..408     +  polyA_signal   poly(A) signal: synthetic polyadenylation signal
    422..513     +  misc_feature   pause site: RNA polymerase II transcriptional pause signal from the human α2 globin gene
    559..583     +  protein_bind   attB1: mutant version of attB; recombination site for the Gateway® BP reaction BP Clonase™
   1059..1083    -  protein_bind   attB2: mutant version of attB; recombination site for the Gateway® BP reaction BP Clonase™
   1123..1154    +  promoter       minP: minimal TATA-box promoter with low basal activity
   1187..2839    +  CDS            luciferase: firefly luciferase synthetic luc2 version of the luciferase gene
   2883..3004    -  polyA_signal   SV40 poly(A) signal: SV40 polyadenylation signal
   3027..3095    -  CDS            large T antigen (fragment): large T antigen from SV40 (simian virus 40)
   3111..3243    +  CDS            TcR (fragment): tetracycline efflux protein; tet; confers resistance to tetracycline
   3423..4011    -  rep_origin     ori: high-copy-number ColE1/pMB1/pBR322/pUC origin of replication
   4211..255     -  CDS            AmpR (across the origin): β-lactamase confers resistance to ampicillin, carbenicillin, and related antibiotics
>Addgene plasmid #163904 | pGL4-23-NegCtrl | addgene full sequence | sequence record 322415 | Addgene NGS Result
CCCGGCGTCTATACGGGACAACACCGCGCCACATAGCAGTACTTTGAAAGTGCTCATCATCGGGAATCGT
TCTTCGGGGCGGAAAGACTCAAGGATCTTGCCGCTATTGAGATCCAGTTCGATATAGCCCACTCTTGCAC
CCAGTTGATCTTCAGCATCTTTTACTTTCACCAGCGTTTCGGGGTGTGCAAAAACAGGCAAGCAAAATGC
CGCAAAGAAGGGAATGAGTGCGACACGAAAATGTTGGATGCTCATACTCGTCCTTTTTCAATATTATTGA
AGCATTTATCAGGGTTACTAGTACGTCTCTCAAGGATAAGTAAGTAATATTAAGGTACGGGAGGTATTGG
ACAGGCCGCAATAAAATATCTTTATTTTCATTACATCTGTGTGTTGGTTTTTTGTGTGAATCGATAGTAC
TAACATACGCTCTCCATCAAAACAAAACGAAACAAAACAAACTAGCAAAATAGGCTGTCCCCAGTGCAAG
TGCAGGTGCCAGAACATTTCTCTGGCCTAACTGGCCGGTACCTGAGCTCGCTAGCCTCGAGGATATCAAC
AAGTTTGTACAAAAAAGCAGGCTCCTGACTGATCCATCTCAGGCAAATGTACCCCCTGATCCAATCAGCT
GTAACTACAGGTCAGGAACACATAGCACAAAGATGGCTGTGGACTTCCCAGCCCTGAGGAAGAGAGGACC
AATTCTCAGACAGGAATAACTGAGCAAAAATATGTCTTCCAAACACCCTGTCCTCTCAATCCCTGTTGTT
GTTTCTGCCTTCATTCATCATTTCACTATGAATGGCTGCAAACATTTCCTGACAACTTGCCTTTCTTCCA
GCCTTTTCTTCTCAATCCACTCTCTACCAGAGTGATCTTTGTACAATGAAAATCGCATCATGTTACTTTC
CTAATGAAAACCCTTCAAGAATTCTCTATAACCTCTATGACAAATTCCAGACTTCTTAGGTTGGCTGGAA
GAAGTAATTTACTAATTTGAGTCCTAACGCCTAATCTTTTTCTTTACCATAATCCTTCCACCCTAACTCC
AGACATTCACCCAGCTTTCTTGTACAAAGTGGTTGATATCAAGATCTGGCCTCGGCGGCCAAGCTTAGAC
ACTAGAGGGTATATAATGGAAGCTCGACTTCCAGCTTGGCAATCCGGTACTGTTGGTAAAGCCACCATGG
AAGATGCCAAAAACATTAAGAAGGGCCCAGCGCCATTCTACCCACTCGAAGACGGGACCGCCGGCGAGCA
GCTGCACAAAGCCATGAAGCGCTACGCCCTGGTGCCCGGCACCATCGCCTTTACCGACGCACATATCGAG
GTGGACATTACCTACGCCGAGTACTTCGAGATGAGCGTTCGGCTGGCAGAAGCTATGAAGCGCTATGGGC
TGAATACAAACCATCGGATCGTGGTGTGCAGCGAGAATAGCTTGCAGTTCTTCATGCCCGTGTTGGGTGC
CCTGTTCATCGGTGTGGCTGTGGCCCCAGCTAACGACATCTACAACGAGCGCGAGCTGCTGAACAGCATG
GGCATCAGCCAGCCCACCGTCGTATTCGTGAGCAAGAAAGGGCTGCAAAAGATCCTCAACGTGCAAAAGA
AGCTACCGATCATACAAAAGATCATCATCATGGATAGCAAGACCGACTACCAGGGCTTCCAAAGCATGTA
CACCTTCGTGACTTCCCATTTGCCACCCGGCTTCAACGAGTACGACTTCGTGCCCGAGAGCTTCGACCGG
GACAAAACCATCGCCCTGATCATGAACAGTAGTGGCAGTACCGGATTGCCCAAGGGCGTAGCCCTACCGC
ACCGCACCGCTTGTGTCCGATTCAGTCATGCCCGCGACCCCATCTTCGGCAACCAGATCATCCCCGACAC
CGCTATCCTCAGCGTGGTGCCATTTCACCACGGCTTCGGCATGTTCACCACGCTGGGCTACTTGATCTGC
GGCTTTCGGGTCGTGCTCATGTACCGCTTCGAGGAGGAGCTATTCTTGCGCAGCTTGCAAGACTATAAGA
TTCAATCTGCCCTGCTGGTGCCCACACTATTTAGCTTCTTCGCTAAGAGCACTCTCATCGACAAGTACGA
CCTAAGCAACTTGCACGAGATCGCCAGCGGCGGGGCGCCGCTCAGCAAGGAGGTAGGTGAGGCCGTGGCC
AAACGCTTCCACCTACCAGGCATCCGCCAGGGCTACGGCCTGACAGAAACAACCAGCGCCATTCTGATCA
CCCCCGAAGGGGACGACAAGCCTGGCGCAGTAGGCAAGGTGGTGCCCTTCTTCGAGGCTAAGGTGGTGGA
CTTGGACACCGGTAAGACACTGGGTGTGAACCAGCGCGGCGAGCTGTGCGTCCGTGGCCCCATGATCATG
AGCGGCTACGTTAACAACCCCGAGGCTACAAACGCTCTCATCGACAAGGACGGCTGGCTGCACAGCGGCG
ACATCGCCTACTGGGACGAGGACGAGCACTTCTTCATCGTGGACCGGCTGAAGAGCCTGATCAAATACAA
GGGCTACCAGGTAGCCCCAGCCGAACTGGAGAGCATCCTGCTGCAACACCCCAACATCTTCGACGCCGGG
GTCGCCGGCCTGCCCGACGACGATGCCGGCGAGCTGCCCGCCGCAGTCGTCGTGCTGGAACACGGTAAAA
CCATGACCGAGAAGGAGATCGTGGACTATGTGGCCAGCCAGGTTACAACCGCCAAGAAGCTGCGCGGTGG
TGTTGTGTTCGTGGACGAGGTGCCTAAAGGACTGACCGGCAAGTTGGACGCCCGCAAGATCCGCGAGATT
CTCATTAAGGCCAAGAAGGGCGGCAAGATCGCCGTGTAATAATTCTAGAGTCGGGGCGGCCGGCCGCTTC
GAGCAGACATGATAAGATACATTGATGAGTTTGGACAAACCACAACTAGAATGCAGTGAAAAAAATGCTT
TATTTGTGAAATTTGTGATGCTATTGCTTTATTTGTAACCATTATAAGCTGCAATAAACAAGTTAACAAC
AACAATTGCATTCATTTTATGTTTCAGGTTCAGGGGGAGGTGTGGGAGGTTTTTTAAAGCAAGTAAAACC
TCTACAAATGTGGTAAAATCGATAAGGATCCGTCGACCGATGCCCTTGAGAGCCTTCAACCCAGTCAGCT
CCTTCCGGTGGGCGCGGGGCATGACTATCGTCGCCGCACTTATGACTGTCTTCTTTATCATGCAACTCGT
AGGACAGGTGCCGGCAGCGCTCTTCCGCTTCCTCGCTCACTGACTCGCTGCGCTCGGTCGTTCGGCTGCG
GCGAGCGGTATCAGCTCACTCAAAGGCGGTAATACGGTTATCCACAGAATCAGGGGATAACGCAGGAAAG
AACATGTGAGCAAAAGGCCAGCAAAAGGCCAGGAACCGTAAAAAGGCCGCGTTGCTGGCGTTTTTCCATA
GGCTCCGCCCCCCTGACGAGCATCACAAAAATCGACGCTCAAGTCAGAGGTGGCGAAACCCGACAGGACT
ATAAAGATACCAGGCGTTTCCCCCTGGAAGCTCCCTCGTGCGCTCTCCTGTTCCGACCCTGCCGCTTACC
GGATACCTGTCCGCCTTTCTCCCTTCGGGAAGCGTGGCGCTTTCTCATAGCTCACGCTGTAGGTATCTCA
GTTCGGTGTAGGTCGTTCGCTCCAAGCTGGGCTGTGTGCACGAACCCCCCGTTCAGCCCGACCGCTGCGC
CTTATCCGGTAACTATCGTCTTGAGTCCAACCCGGTAAGACACGACTTATCGCCACTGGCAGCAGCCACT
GGTAACAGGATTAGCAGAGCGAGGTATGTAGGCGGTGCTACAGAGTTCTTGAAGTGGTGGCCTAACTACG
GCTACACTAGAAGAACAGTATTTGGTATCTGCGCTCTGCTGAAGCCAGTTACCTTCGGAAAAAGAGTTGG
TAGCTCTTGATCCGGCAAACAAACCACCGCTGGTAGCGGTGGTTTTTTTGTTTGCAAGCAGCAGATTACG
CGCAGAAAAAAAGGATCTCAAGAAGATCCTTTGATCTTTTCTACGGGGTCTGACGCTCAGTGGAACGAAA
ACTCACGTTAAGGGATTTTGGTCATGAGATTATCAAAAAGGATCTTCACCTAGATCCTTTTAAATTAAAA
ATGAAGTTTTAAATCAATCTAAAGTATATATGAGTAAACTTGGTCTGACAGCGGCCGCAAATGCTAAACC
ACTGCAGTGGTTACCAGTGCTTGATCAGTGAGGCACCGATCTCAGCGATCTGCCTATTTCGTTCGTCCAT
AGTGGCCTGACTCCCCGTCGTGTAGATCACTACGATTCGTGAGGGCTTACCATCAGGCCCCAGCGCAGCA
ATGATGCCGCGAGAGCCGCGTTCACCGGCCCCCGATTTGTCAGCAATGAACCAGCCAGCAGGGAGGGCCG
AGCGAAGAAGTGGTCCTGCTACTTTGTCCGCCTCCATCCAGTCTATGAGCTGCTGTCGTGATGCTAGAGT
AAGAAGTTCGCCAGTGAGTAGTTTCCGAAGAGTTGTGGCCATTGCTACTGGCATCGTGGTATCACGCTCG
TCGTTCGGTATGGCTTCGTTCAACTCTGGTTCCCAGCGGTCAAGCCGGGTCACATGATCACCCATATTAT
GAAGAAATGCAGTCAGCTCCTTAGGGCCTCCGATCGTTGTCAGAAGTAAGTTGGCCGCGGTGTTGTCGCT
CATGGTAATGGCAGCACTACACAATTCTCTTACCGTCATGCCATCCGTAAGATGCTTTTCCGTGACCGGC
GAGTACTCAACCAAGTCGTTTTGTGAGTAGTGTATACGGCGACCAAGCTGCTCTTG
